Addgene plasmid #43968: N111 nLV EF-1a-PGK-Puro Gal4-HP1a FL
Depositing lab: Jerry Crabtree. Depositing organization: Stanford University. Publication: Dynamics and memory of heterochromatin in living cells. Hathaway NA, Bell O, Hodges C, Miller EL, Neel DS, Crabtree GR. Cell. 2012 Jun 22;149(7):1447-60. doi: 10.1016/j.cell.2012.03.052. Epub 2012 Jun 14. PubMed 22704655.
Backbone
  Vector backbone: N103
  Backbone size w/o insert (bp): 8600
  Vector type: Lentiviral
  Selectable markers: Puromycin
Growth in bacteria
  Bacterial resistance: Ampicillin, 100 μg/mL
  Growth temperature: 37°C
  Growth strain: Stbl3
  Copy number: High Copy
Gene/Insert
  Gene/Insert name: Cbx5
  Species: M. musculus (mouse)
  Insert size (bp): 572
  Entrez Gene: Cbx5 (a.k.a. 2610029O15Rik, HP1, Hp1a, Hp1alpha)
  Promoter: EF-1a
  Tag / fusion protein: Gal4/DBD (N terminal on insert)
  Cloning method: Ligation Independent Cloning
  Sequencing primers: 5′ GGCACTTGATGTAATTCTCCTTG; 3′ gtggatgtggaatgtgtgcga
Terms and licenses: Academic/Nonprofit Terms; Industry Terms: Not Available to Industry
How to cite: N111 nLV EF-1a-PGK-Puro Gal4-HP1a FL was a gift from Jerry Crabtree (Addgene plasmid # 43968 ; http://n2t.net/addgene:43968 ; RRID:Addgene_43968)
