[The description below was written by a language model from this plasmid's Addgene catalogue record and pLannotate feature annotations shown in this document.]
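Description:
N111 nLV EF-1a-PGK-Puro Gal4-HP1a FL is an HIV-1-based lentiviral transfer plasmid built on the N103 backbone, with a total length of 9,675 bp. It is maintained in E. coli as a high-copy plasmid through a ColE1/pUC-type origin and selected with ampicillin via the β-lactamase gene. The recombination-reduced Stbl3 strain is listed as the host, a common choice for vectors carrying repeated LTRs. The viral portion contains two LTR annotations flanking the cargo, the Ψ packaging signal with an adjoining gag fragment, the Rev response element for Rev-dependent nuclear export of the genomic RNA, and the cPPT/CTS element that aids nuclear import. A WPRE downstream of the cargo enhances transcript expression. The nef fragments called near each LTR probably reflect nef-overlapping U3 sequence rather than functional coding regions.

The payload consists of two expression units in tandem. The human EF-1α core promoter with its intron A drives an in-frame fusion of the yeast GAL4 DNA-binding domain, at the N terminus, to full-length mouse Cbx5 (HP1α), a heterochromatin component that binds H3K9-methylated histone tails and promotes epigenetic repression. Downstream, the mouse PGK promoter drives puromycin N-acetyltransferase, allowing selection of stably transduced mammalian cells.

The GAL4 domain tethers HP1α to any locus carrying GAL4 binding sites, so HP1α can be recruited directly to an engineered reporter or endogenous gene. This fits the associated study on heterochromatin dynamics and memory in living cells, although the record does not specify the target locus or cell type used.
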