Features (pLannotate 1.2.2; 25 found; start..end, strand, type, name):
    377..634     +  LTR            5' LTR (truncated): truncated 5' long terminal repeat (LTR) from HIV-1
    681..806     +  misc_feature   HIV-1 Ψ: packaging signal of human immunodeficiency virus type 1
    790..1128    +  CDS            HIV-1 gag (fragment): gag protein from human immunodeficiency virus 1; gag
   1303..1536    +  misc_feature   RRE: The Rev response element (RRE) of HIV-1 allows for Rev-dependent mRNA export from the nucleus to the cytoplasm.
   1913..2013    +  CDS            Rev (fragment): human immunodeficiency virus 1 (HIV-1) Rev protein; rev; enhances nuclear export of unspliced and incompletely spliced viral mRNAs
   2028..2144    +  misc_feature   cPPT/CTS: central polypurine tract and central termination sequence of HIV-1
   2221..2432    +  promoter       EF-1α core promoter: core promoter for human elongation factor EF-1α
   2433..3371    +  intron         EF-1α intron A: intron upstream of the start codon of human EF-1α
   3401..3841    +  CDS            GAL4 DNA binding domain: DNA binding domain of the GAL4 transcriptional activator; Saccharomyces cerevisiae GAL4 (truncated)
   3842..4414    +  CDS            Cbx5: CBX5_MOUSE - Also known as Hp1a. Experimental evidence at protein level: Swiss-Prot protein existence level 1. Component of heterochromatin that recognizes and binds histone H3 tails methylated at 'Lys-9' (H3K9me), leading to epigenetic repression. In contrast, it is excluded from chromatin when 'Tyr-41' of histone H3 is phosphorylated (H3Y41ph). Can interact with lamin-B receptor (LBR). This interaction can contribute to the association of the heterochromatin with the inner nuclear membrane. Involved in the formation of functional kinetochore through interaction with MIS12 complex proteins (B
   4460..4959    +  promoter       PGK promoter: mouse phosphoglycerate kinase 1 promoter
   4980..5579    +  CDS            PuroR: puromycin N-acetyltransferase; pac from Streptomyces alboniger; confers resistance to puromycin
   5597..6185    +  misc_feature   WPRE: woodchuck hepatitis virus posttranscriptional regulatory element
   6202..6306    +  CDS            nef (fragment): NEF_HV1Z2 - Experimental evidence at protein level: Swiss-Prot protein existence level 1. Extracellular Nef protein targets CD4(+) T-lymphocytes for apoptosis by interacting with CXCR4 surface receptors. From Human immunodeficiency virus type 1 group M subtype D (isolate Z2/CDC-Z34) (HIV-1).
   6305..6721    +  CDS            nef (fragment): NEF_HV1BR - Experimental evidence at protein level: Swiss-Prot protein existence level 1. Extracellular Nef protein targets CD4(+) T-lymphocytes for apoptosis by interacting with CXCR4 surface receptors (PubMed:14990729). From Human immunodeficiency virus type 1 group M subtype B (isolate BRU/LAI) (HIV-1).
   6769..7026    +  LTR            5' LTR (truncated): truncated 5' long terminal repeat (LTR) from HIV-1
   7179..7195    -  protein_bind   lac operator: The lac repressor binds to the lac operator to inhibit transcription in E. coli. This inhibition can be relieved by adding lactose or isopropyl-β-D-thiogalactopyranoside (IPTG). lac repressor encoded by lacI
   7203..7233    -  promoter       lac promoter: promoter for the E. coli lac operon
   7248..7269    -  protein_bind   CAP binding site: CAP binding activates transcription in the presence of cAMP. E. coli catabolite activator protein
   7282..7374    -  CDS            lacI (fragment): lac repressor; lacI; The lac repressor binds to the lac operator to inhibit transcription in E. coli. This inhibition can be relieved by adding lactose or isopropyl-β-D-thiogalactopyranoside (IPTG).
   7557..8142    -  rep_origin     ori: high-copy-number ColE1/pMB1/pBR322/pUC origin of replication
   8313..9173    -  CDS            AmpR: β-lactamase; bla; confers resistance to ampicillin, carbenicillin, and related antibiotics
   9174..9278    -  promoter       AmpR promoter: bla
   9326..9460    +  polyA_signal   SV40 poly(A) signal: SV40 polyadenylation signal
   9675..329     +  CDS            nef (fragment) (across the origin): NEF_HV1BR - Experimental evidence at protein level: Swiss-Prot protein existence level 1. Extracellular Nef protein targets CD4(+) T-lymphocytes for apoptosis by interacting with CXCR4 surface receptors (PubMed:14990729). From Human immunodeficiency virus type 1 group M subtype B (isolate BRU/LAI) (HIV-1).
>Addgene plasmid #43968 | N111 nLV EF-1a-PGK-Puro Gal4-HP1a FL | depositor full sequence | sequence record 59583 | N111 nLV EF-1a-PGK-Puro Gal4-HP1a FL sequence 9675 bps
TGGAAGGGCTAATTCACTCCCAAAGAAGACAAGATATCCTTGATCTGTGGATCTACCACACACAAGGCTA
CTTCCCTGATTAGCAGAACTACACACCAGGGCCAGGGGTCAGATATCCACTGACCTTTGGATGGTGCTAC
AAGCTAGTACCAGTTGAGCCAGATAAGGTAGAAGAGGCCAATAAAGGAGAGAACACCAGCTTGTTACACC
CTGTGAGCCTGCATGGGATGGATGACCCGGAGAGAGAAGTGTTAGAGTGGAGGTTTGACAGCCGCCTAGC
ATTTCATCACGTGGCCCGAGAGCTGCATCCGGAGTACTTCAAGAACTGCTGATATCGAGCTTGCTACAAG
GGACTTTCCGCTGGGGACTTTCCAGGGAGGCGTGGCCTGGGCGGGACTGGGGAGTGGCGAGCCCTCAGAT
CCTGCATATAAGCAGCTGCTTTTTGCCTGTACTGGGTCTCTCTGGTTAGACCAGATCTGAGCCTGGGAGC
TCTCTGGCTAACTAGGGAACCCACTGCTTAAGCCTCAATAAAGCTTGCCTTGAGTGCTTCAAGTAGTGTG
TGCCCGTCTGTTGTGTGACTCTGGTAACTAGAGATCCCTCAGACCCTTTTAGTCAGTGTGGAAAATCTCT
AGCAGTGGCGCCCGAACAGGGACTTGAAAGCGAAAGGGAAACCAGAGGAGCTCTCTCGACGCAGGACTCG
GCTTGCTGAAGCGCGCACGGCAAGAGGCGAGGGGCGGCGACTGGTGAGTACGCCAAAAATTTTGACTAGC
GGAGGCTAGAAGGAGAGAGATGGGTGCGAGAGCGTCAGTATTAAGCGGGGGAGAATTAGATCGCGATGGG
AAAAAATTCGGTTAAGGCCAGGGGGAAAGAAAAAATATAAATTAAAACATATAGTATGGGCAAGCAGGGA
GCTAGAACGATTCGCAGTTAATCCTGGCCTGTTAGAAACATCAGAAGGCTGTAGACAAATACTGGGACAG
CTACAACCATCCCTTCAGACAGGATCAGAAGAACTTAGATCATTATATAATACAGTAGCAACCCTCTATT
GTGTGCATCAAAGGATAGAGATAAAAGACACCAAGGAAGCTTTAGACAAGATAGAGGAAGAGCAAAACAA
AAGTAAGACCACCGCACAGCAAGCGGCCGGCCGCTGATCTTCAGACCTGGAGGAGGAGATATGAGGGACA
ATTGGAGAAGTGAATTATATAAATATAAAGTAGTAAAAATTGAACCATTAGGAGTAGCACCCACCAAGGC
AAAGAGAAGAGTGGTGCAGAGAGAAAAAAGAGCAGTGGGAATAGGAGCTTTGTTCCTTGGGTTCTTGGGA
GCAGCAGGAAGCACTATGGGCGCAGCGTCAATGACGCTGACGGTACAGGCCAGACAATTATTGTCTGGTA
TAGTGCAGCAGCAGAACAATTTGCTGAGGGCTATTGAGGCGCAACAGCATCTGTTGCAACTCACAGTCTG
GGGCATCAAGCAGCTCCAGGCAAGAATCCTGGCTGTGGAAAGATACCTAAAGGATCAACAGCTCCTGGGG
ATTTGGGGTTGCTCTGGAAAACTCATTTGCACCACTGCTGTGCCTTGGAATGCTAGTTGGAGTAATAAAT
CTCTGGAACAGATTTGGAATCACACGACCTGGATGGAGTGGGACAGAGAAATTAACAATTACACAAGCTT
AATACACTCCTTAATTGAAGAATCGCAAAACCAGCAAGAAAAGAATGAACAAGAATTATTGGAATTAGAT
AAATGGGCAAGTTTGTGGAATTGGTTTAACATAACAAATTGGCTGTGGTATATAAAATTATTCATAATGA
TAGTAGGAGGCTTGGTAGGTTTAAGAATAGTTTTTGCTGTACTTTCTATAGTGAATAGAGTTAGGCAGGG
ATATTCACCATTATCGTTTCAGACCCACCTCCCAACCCCGAGGGGACCCGACAGGCCCGAAGGAATAGAA
GAAGAAGGTGGAGAGAGAGACAGAGACAGATCCATTCGATTAGTGAACGGATCTCGACGGTATCGCCTTT
AAAAGAAAAGGGGGGATTGGGGGGTACAGTGCAGGGGAAAGAATAGTAGACATAATAGCAACAGACATAC
AAACTAAAGAACTACAAAAACAAATTACAAAAATTCAAAATTTTCGGGTTTATTACAGGGACAGCAGAGA
TCCAGTTTATCGATGAGGCCCTTTCGTCTTCACTCGAGGTGCCCGTCAGTGGGCAGAGCGCACATCGCCC
ACAGTCCCCGAGAAGTTGGGGGGAGGGGTCGGCAATTGAACCGGTGCCTAGAGAAGGTGGCGCGGGGTAA
ACTGGGAAAGTGATGTCGTGTACTGGCTCCGCCTTTTTCCCGAGGGTGGGGGAGAACCGTATATAAGTGC
AGTAGTCGCCGTGAACGTTCTTTTTCGCAACGGGTTTGCCGCCAGAACACAGGTAAGTGCCGTGTGTGGT
TCCCGCGGGCCTGGCCTCTTTACGGGTTATGGCCCTTGCGTGCCTTGAATTACTTCCACCTGGCTGCAGT
ACGTGATTCTTGATCCCGAGCTTCGGGTTGGAAGTGGGTGGGAGAGTTCGAGGCCTTGCGCTTAAGGAGC
CCCTTCGCCTCGTGCTTGAGTTGAGGCCTGGCCTGGGCGCTGGGGCCGCCGCGTGCGAATCTGGTGGCAC
CTTCGCGCCTGTCTCGCTGCTTTCGATAAGTCTCTAGCCATTTAAAATTTTTGATGACCTGCTGCGACGC
TTTTTTTCTGGCAAGATAGTCTTGTAAATGCGGGCCAAGATCTGCACACTGGTATTTCGGTTTTTGGGGC
CGCGGGCGGCGACGGGGCCCGTGCGTCCCAGCGCACATGTTCGGCGAGGCGGGGCCTGCGAGCGCGGCCA
CCGAGAATCGGACGGGGGTAGTCTCAAGCTGGCCGGCCTGCTCTGGTGCCTGGCCTCGCGCCGCCGTGTA
TCGCCCCGCCCTGGGCGGCAAGGCTGGCCCGGTCGGCACCAGTTGCGTGAGCGGAAAGATGGCCGCTTCC
CGGCCCTGCTGCAGGGAGCTCAAAATGGAGGACGCGGCGCTCGGGAGAGCGGGCGGGTGAGTCACCCACA
CAAAGGAAAAGGGCCTTTCCGTCCTCAGCCGTCGCTTCATGTGACTCCACGGAGTACCGGGCGCCGTCCA
GGCACCTCGATTAGTTCTCGAGCTTTTGGAGTACGTCGTCTTTAGGTTGGGGGGAGGGGTTTTATGCGAT
GGAGTTTCCCCACACTGAGTGGGTGGAGACTGAAGTTAGGCCAGCTTGGCACTTGATGTAATTCTCCTTG
GAATTTGCCCTTTTTGAGTTTGGATCTTGGTTCATTCTCAAGCCTCAGACAGTGGTTCAAAGTTTTTTTC
TTCCATTTCAGGTGTCGTGAGGATCCGCGGCCGCGCCACCATGAAGCTACTGTCTTCTATCGAACAAGCA
TGCGATATTTGCCGACTTAAAAAGCTCAAGTGCTCCAAAGAAAAACCGAAGTGCGCCAAGTGTCTGAAGA
ACAACTGGGAGTGTCGCTACTCTCCCAAAACCAAAAGGTCTCCGCTGACTAGGGCACATCTGACAGAAGT
GGAATCAAGGCTAGAAAGACTGGAACAGCTATTTCTACTGATTTTTCCTCGAGAAGACCTTGACATGATT
TTGAAAATGGATTCTTTACAGGATATAAAAGCATTGTTAACAGGATTATTTGTACAAGATAATGTGAATA
AAGATGCCGTCACAGATAGATTGGCTTCAGTGGAGACTGATATGCCTCTAACATTGAGACAGCATAGAAT
AAGTGCGACATCATCATCGGAAGAGAGTAGTAACAAAGGTCAAAGACAGTTGACTGTATCGATGGGAAAG
AAGACCAAGAGGACAGCCGACAGCTCTTCTTCAGAGGATGAGGAGGAATATGTGGTGGAAAAGGTGTTGG
ACAGGCGCATGGTTAAGGGGCAAGTGGAATATCTGTTGAAGTGGAAAGGCTTTTCTGAGGAGCACAATAC
TTGGGAACCTGAGAAGAACTTGGATTGTCCTGAACTAATTTCTGAGTTTATGAAAAAGTATAAGAAGATG
AAGGAGGGTGAAAACAATAAGCCCAGGGAGAAATCAGAAGGAAACAAGAGGAAATCCAGTTTCTCCAACA
GCGCTGATGATATTAAATCTAAAAAAAAGAGAGAGCAAAGCAATGATATCGCTCGGGGCTTTGAGAGAGG
ACTGGAACCAGAAAAGATCATCGGAGCAACAGATTCCTGCGGTGACTTAATGTTCTTAATGAAATGGAAA
GACACAGATGAAGCTGACCTGGTTCTTGCAAAAGAAGCTAACGTGAAGTGTCCACAGATTGTGATAGCAT
TTTATGAAGAGAGACTGACGTGGCACGCATATCCAGAGGATGCGGAAAACAAAGAAAAAGAAAGCGCGAA
GAGCTAGGCGGCCGCGCCGGCTCTAGATCGCGAACGCGTGAATTCTACCGGGTAGGGGAGGCGCTTTTCC
CAAGGCAGTCTGGAGCATGCGCTTTAGCAGCCCCGCTGGGCACTTGGCGCTACACAAGTGGCCTCTGGCC
TCGCACACATTCCACATCCACCGGTAGGCGCCAACCGGCTCCGTTCTTTGGTGGCCCCTTCGCGCCACCT
TCTACTCCTCCCCTAGTCAGGAAGTTCCCCCCCGCCCCGCAGCTCGCGTCGTGCAGGACGTGACAAATGG
AAGTAGCACGTCTCACTAGTCTCGTGCAGATGGACAGCACCGCTGAGCAATGGAAGCGGGTAGGCCTTTG
GGGCAGCGGCCAATAGCAGCTTTGCTCCTTCGCTTTCTGGGCTCAGAGGCTGGGAAGGGGTGGGTCCGGG
GGCGGGCTCAGGGGCGGGCTCAGGGGCGGGGCGGGCGCCCGAAGGTCCTCCGGAGGCCCGGCATTCTGCA
CGCTTCAAAAGCGCACGTCTGCCGCGCTGTTCTCCTCTTCCTCATCTCCGGGCCTTTCGACCTGCAGCCC
AAGCTTACCATGACCGAGTACAAGCCCACGGTGCGCCTCGCCACCCGCGACGACGTCCCCAGGGCCGTAC
GCACCCTCGCCGCCGCGTTCGCCGACTACCCCGCCACGCGCCACACCGTCGATCCGGACCGCCACATCGA
GCGGGTCACCGAGCTGCAAGAACTCTTCCTCACGCGCGTCGGGCTCGACATCGGCAAGGTGTGGGTCGCG
GACGACGGCGCCGCGGTGGCGGTCTGGACCACGCCGGAGAGCGTCGAAGCGGGGGCGGTGTTCGCCGAGA
TCGGCCCGCGCATGGCCGAGTTGAGCGGTTCCCGGCTGGCCGCGCAGCAACAGATGGAAGGCCTCCTGGC
GCCGCACCGGCCCAAGGAGCCCGCGTGGTTCCTGGCCACCGTCGGCGTCTCGCCCGACCACCAGGGCAAG
GGTCTGGGCAGCGCCGTCGTGCTCCCCGGAGTGGAGGCGGCCGAGCGCGCCGGGGTGCCCGCCTTCCTGG
AGACCTCCGCGCCCCGCAACCTCCCCTTCTACGAGCGGCTCGGCTTCACCGTCACCGCCGACGTCGAGGT
GCCCGAAGGACCGCGCACCTGGTGCATGACCCGCAAGCCCGGTGCCTGACGGGGCGCGTCTGGAACAATC
AACCTCTGGATTACAAAATTTGTGAAAGATTGACTGGTATTCTTAACTATGTTGCTCCTTTTACGCTATG
TGGATACGCTGCTTTAATGCCTTTGTATCATGCTATTGCTTCCCGTATGGCTTTCATTTTCTCCTCCTTG
TATAAATCCTGGTTGCTGTCTCTTTATGAGGAGTTGTGGCCCGTTGTCAGGCAACGTGGCGTGGTGTGCA
CTGTGTTTGCTGACGCAACCCCCACTGGTTGGGGCATTGCCACCACCTGTCAGCTCCTTTCCGGGACTTT
CGCTTTCCCCCTCCCTATTGCCACGGCGGAACTCATCGCCGCCTGCCTTGCCCGCTGCTGGACAGGGGCT
CGGCTGTTGGGCACTGACAATTCCGTGGTGTTGTCGGGGAAGCTGACGTCCTTTCCATGGCTGCTCGCCT
GTGTTGCCACCTGGATTCTGCGCGGGACGTCCTTCTGCTACGTCCCTTCGGCCCTCAATCCAGCGGACCT
TCCTTCCCGCGGCCTGCTGCCGGCTCTGCGGCCTCTTCCGCGTCTTCGCCTTCGCCCTCAGACGAGTCGG
ATCTCCCTTTGGGCCGCCTCCCCGCCTGGAATTAATTCTGCAGTCGAGACCTAGAAAAACATGGAGCAAT
CACAAGTAGCAATACAGCAGCTACCAATGCTGATTGTGCCTGGCTAGAAGCACAAGAGGAGGAGGAGGTG
GGTTTTTCCAGTCACACCTCAGGTACCTTTAAGACCAATGACTTACAAGGCAGCTGTAGATCTTAGCCAC
TTTTTAAAAGAAAAGAGGGGACTGGAAGGGCTAATTCACTCCCAACGAAGACAAGATATCCTTGATCTGT
GGATCTACCACACACAAGGCTACTTCCCTGATTAGCAGAACTACACACCAGGGCCAGGGGTCAGATATCC
ACTGACCTTTGGATGGTGCTACAAGCTAGTACCAGTTGAGCCAGATAAGGTAGAAGAGGCCAATAAAGGA
GAGAACACCAGCTTGTTACACCCTGTGAGCCTGCATGGGATGGATGACCCGGAGAGAGAAGTGTTAGAGT
GGAGGTTTGACAGCCGCCTAGCATTTCATCACGTGGCCCGAGAGCTGCATCCGGAGTACTTCAAGAACTG
CTGATATCGAGCTTGCTACAAGGGACTTTCCGCTGGGGACTTTCCAGGGAGGCGTGGCCTGGGCGGGACT
GGGGAGTGGCGAGCCCTCAGATCCTGCATATAAGCAGCTGCTTTTTGCCTGTACTGGGTCTCTCTGGTTA
GACCAGATCTGAGCCTGGGAGCTCTCTGGCTAACTAGGGAACCCACTGCTTAAGCCTCAATAAAGCTTGC
CTTGAGTGCTTCAAGTAGTGTGTGCCCGTCTGTTGTGTGACTCTGGTAACTAGAGATCCCTCAGACCCTT
TTAGTCAGTGTGGAAAATCTCTAGCAGTAGTAGTTCATGTCATCTTATTATTCAGTATTTATAACTTGCA
AAGAAATGAATATCAGAGAGTGAGAGGCCTTGACATTGCTAGCGTTTTACCGTCGACCTCTAGCTAGAGC
TTGGCGTAATCATGGTCATAGCTGTTTCCTGTGTGAAATTGTTATCCGCTCACAATTCCACACAACATAC
GAGCCGGAAGCATAAAGTGTAAAGCCTGGGGTGCCTAATGAGTGAGCTAACTCACATTAATTGCGTTGCG
CTCACTGCCCGCTTTCCAGTCGGGAAACCTGTCGTGCCAGCTGCATTAATGAATCGGCCAACGCGCGGGG
AGAGGCGGTTTGCGTATTGGGCGCTCTTCCGCTTCCTCGCTCACTGACTCGCTGCGCTCGGTCGTTCGGC
TGCGGCGAGCGGTATCAGCTCACTCAAAGGCGGTAATACGGTTATCCACAGAATCAGGGGATAACGCAGG
AAAGAACATGTGAGCAAAAGGCCAGCAAAAGGCCAGGAACCGTAAAAAGGCCGCGTTGCTGGCGTTTTTC
CATAGGCTCCGCCCCCCTGACGAGCATCACAAAAATCGACGCTCAAGTCAGAGGTGGCGAAACCCGACAG
GACTATAAAGATACCAGGCGTTTCCCCCTGGAAGCTCCCTCGTGCGCTCTCCTGTTCCGACCCTGCCGCT
TACCGGATACCTGTCCGCCTTTCTCCCTTCGGGAAGCGTGGCGCTTTCTCATAGCTCACGCTGTAGGTAT
CTCAGTTCGGTGTAGGTCGTTCGCTCCAAGCTGGGCTGTGTGCACGAACCCCCCGTTCAGCCCGACCGCT
GCGCCTTATCCGGTAACTATCGTCTTGAGTCCAACCCGGTAAGACACGACTTATCGCCACTGGCAGCAGC
CACTGGTAACAGGATTAGCAGAGCGAGGTATGTAGGCGGTGCTACAGAGTTCTTGAAGTGGTGGCCTAAC
TACGGCTACACTAGAAGAACAGTATTTGGTATCTGCGCTCTGCTGAAGCCAGTTACCTTCGGAAAAAGAG
TTGGTAGCTCTTGATCCGGCAAACAAACCACCGCTGGTAGCGGTTTTTTTGTTTGCAAGCAGCAGATTAC
GCGCAGAAAAAAAGGATCTCAAGAAGATCCTTTGATCTTTTCTACGGGGTCTGACGCTCAGTGGAACGAA
AACTCACGTTAAGGGATTTTGGTCATGAGATTATCAAAAAGGATCTTCACCTAGATCCTTTTAAATTAAA
AATGAAGTTTTAAATCAATCTAAAGTATATATGAGTAAACTTGGTCTGACAGTTACCAATGCTTAATCAG
TGAGGCACCTATCTCAGCGATCTGTCTATTTCGTTCATCCATAGTTGCCTGACTCCCCGTCGTGTAGATA
ACTACGATACGGGAGGGCTTACCATCTGGCCCCAGTGCTGCAATGATACCGCGAGACCCACGCTCACCGG
CTCCAGATTTATCAGCAATAAACCAGCCAGCCGGAAGGGCCGAGCGCAGAAGTGGTCCTGCAACTTTATC
CGCCTCCATCCAGTCTATTAATTGTTGCCGGGAAGCTAGAGTAAGTAGTTCGCCAGTTAATAGTTTGCGC
AACGTTGTTGCCATTGCTACAGGCATCGTGGTGTCACGCTCGTCGTTTGGTATGGCTTCATTCAGCTCCG
GTTCCCAACGATCAAGGCGAGTTACATGATCCCCCATGTTGTGCAAAAAAGCGGTTAGCTCCTTCGGTCC
TCCGATCGTTGTCAGAAGTAAGTTGGCCGCAGTGTTATCACTCATGGTTATGGCAGCACTGCATAATTCT
CTTACTGTCATGCCATCCGTAAGATGCTTTTCTGTGACTGGTGAGTACTCAACCAAGTCATTCTGAGAAT
AGTGTATGCGGCGACCGAGTTGCTCTTGCCCGGCGTCAATACGGGATAATACCGCGCCACATAGCAGAAC
TTTAAAAGTGCTCATCATTGGAAAACGTTCTTCGGGGCGAAAACTCTCAAGGATCTTACCGCTGTTGAGA
TCCAGTTCGATGTAACCCACTCGTGCACCCAACTGATCTTCAGCATCTTTTACTTTCACCAGCGTTTCTG
GGTGAGCAAAAACAGGAAGGCAAAATGCCGCAAAAAAGGGAATAAGGGCGACACGGAAATGTTGAATACT
CATACTCTTCCTTTTTCAATATTATTGAAGCATTTATCAGGGTTATTGTCTCATGAGCGGATACATATTT
GAATGTATTTAGAAAAATAAACAAATAGGGGTTCCGCGCACATTTCCCCGAAAAGTGCCACCTGACGTCG
ACGGATCGGGAGATCAACTTGTTTATTGCAGCTTATAATGGTTACAAATAAAGCAATAGCATCACAAATT
TCACAAATAAAGCATTTTTTTCACTGCATTCTAGTTGTGGTTTGTCCAAACTCATCAATGTATCTTATCA
TGTCTGGATCAACTGGATAACTCAAGCTAACCAAAATCATCCCAAACTTCCCACCCCATACCCTATTACC
ACTGCCAATTACCTAGTGGTTTCATTTACTCTAAACCTGTGATTCCTCTGAATTATTTTCATTTTAAAGA
AATTGTATTTGTTAAATATGTACTACAAACTTAGTAGTTTTTAAAGAAATTGTATTTGTTAAATATGTAC
TACAAACTTAGTAGT
