>Addgene plasmid #43968 | N111 nLV EF-1a-PGK-Puro Gal4-HP1a FL | addgene partial sequence | sequence record 64856 | MSCV_C_rev2 5'-ggccagaggccacttgtgtagcgcc-3'
AGCGCATGCTCCAGACTGCCTTGGGAAAAGCGCCTCCCCTACCCGGTAGAATTCACGCGTTCGCGATCTA
GAGCCGGCGCGGCCGCCTAGCTCTTCGCGCTTTCTTTTTCTTTGTTTTCCGCATCCTCTGGATATGCGTG
CCACGTCAGTCTCTCTTCATAAAATGCTATCACAATCTGTGGACACTTCACGTTAGCTTCTTTTGCAAGA
ACCAGGTCAGCTTCATCTGTGTCTTTCCATTTCATTAAGAACATTAAGTCACCGCAGGAATCTGTTGCTC
CGATGATCTTTTCTGGTTCCAGTCCTCTCTCAAAGCCCCGAGCGATATCATTGCTTTGCTCTCTCTTTTT
TTTAGATTTAATATCATCAGCGCTGTTGGAGAAACTGGATTTCCTCTTGTTTCCTTCTGATTTCTCCCTG
GGCTTATTGTTTTCACCCTCCTTCATCTTCTTATACTTTTTCATAAACTCAGAAATTAGTTCAGGACAAT
CCAAGTTCTTCTCAGGTTCCCAAGTATTGTGCTCCTCAGAAAAGCCTTTCCACTTCAACAGATATTCCAC
TTGCCCCTTAACCATGCGCCTGTCCAACACCTTTTCCACCACATATTCCTCCTCATCCTCTGAAGAAGAG
CTGTCGGCTGTCCTCTTGGTCTTCTTTCCCATCGATACAGTCAACTGTCTTTGACCTTTGTTACTACTCT
CTTCCGATGATGATGTCGCACTTATTCTATGCTGTCTCAATGTTAGAGGCATATCAGTCTCCACTGAAGC
CAATCTATCTGTGACGGCATCTTTATTCACATTATCTTGTACAAATAATCCTGTTAACAATGCTTTTATA
TCCTGTAAAGAATCCATTTTCAAAATCATGTCAAGGTCTTCTCGAGGA
